Addgene plasmid #220762: pAV-CAG-Sun1-GFP-WPRE-BC10-pA
Purpose: Expression of Sun1GFP for nuclei isolation and Projection-TAG BC for multiplex projection tracing
Depositing lab: Vijay Samineni. Depositing organization: Washington University in Saint Louis. Publication: Projection-TAGs enable multiplex projection tracing and multi-modal profiling of projection neurons. Yang L, Liu F, Hahm H, Okuda T, Li X, Zhang Y, Kalyanaraman V, Heitmeier MR, Samineni VK. Nat Commun. 2025 Jul 1;16(1):5557. doi: 10.1038/s41467-025-60360-w. PubMed 40593543.
Backbone
  Vector backbone: pAV-CAG-Sun1-GFP-WPRE-pA
  Backbone manufacturer: Samineni Lab (Addgene #220752)
  Vector type: AAV
Growth in bacteria
  Bacterial resistance: Ampicillin, 100 μg/mL
  Growth temperature: 37°C
  Growth strain: NEB Stable
  Copy number: High Copy
Gene/Insert
  Gene/Insert name: Sun1-GFP-WPRE-BC10
  Species: Synthetic
  Promoter: CAG
  Cloning method: Restriction Enzyme; 5′ cloning site NotI (not destroyed); 3′ cloning site HpaI (not destroyed)
Terms and licenses: Academic/Nonprofit Terms; Industry Terms: Not Available to Industry
Depositor comments: Please visit https://doi.org/10.1101/2024.04.24.590975 for bioRxiv preprint.
How to cite: pAV-CAG-Sun1-GFP-WPRE-BC10-pA was a gift from Vijay Samineni (Addgene plasmid # 220762 ; http://n2t.net/addgene:220762 ; RRID:Addgene_220762)
