[The description below was written by a language model from this plasmid's Addgene catalogue record and pLannotate feature annotations shown in this document.]
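Description:
pAV-CAG-Sun1-GFP-WPRE-BC10-pA is an AAV transfer plasmid built on the parental pAV-CAG-Sun1-GFP-WPRE-pA backbone, in which an expression cassette is flanked by AAV2 inverted terminal repeats so that it can be packaged into recombinant AAV particles. In bacteria it is maintained through a high-copy ColE1/pUC-type origin and selected with ampicillin via the β-lactamase gene. An f1 phage origin and small lacZα and lacI remnants are also present in the backbone. The ITRs are annotated only as fragments in the sequence-derived feature table.

The payload is driven by the CAG promoter, annotated here as a CMV enhancer fragment, the chicken β-actin promoter and hybrid/chimeric intron fragments. It expresses a fusion of a mouse Sun1 fragment, an inner nuclear membrane protein, to superfolder GFP, which labels the nuclear envelope of transduced cells so that their nuclei can be isolated by fluorescence or affinity. Downstream lie a WPRE, which enhances transcript stability and expression, and an SV40 polyadenylation signal. According to the construct name and insert description, the Projection-TAG barcode BC10 sits between these two elements. It is not separately annotated, but an unannotated gap between the WPRE and the poly(A) signal is consistent with this placement, which would put the barcode in the 3′ untranslated region of the transcript.

The stated purpose is to combine Sun1-GFP nuclear tagging with a distinct transcribed barcode for multiplex projection tracing. BC10 appears to be one member of a series of differently barcoded vectors, allowing neurons to be identified by their projection targets and profiled from isolated nuclei.
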