Features (pLannotate 1.2.2; 18 found; start..end, strand, type, name):
    191..439     +  enhancer       CMV enhancer (fragment): human cytomegalovirus immediate early enhancer
    441..716     +  promoter       chicken β-actin promoter: No description available
    717..852     +  intron         hybrid intron (fragment): hybrid between chicken β-actin (CBA) and minute virus of mice (MMV) introns (Gray et al., 2011)
    941..1071    +  intron         chimeric intron (fragment): chimera between introns from chicken β-actin and rabbit β-globin
   1182..2795    +  CDS            Sun1 (fragment): SUN1_MOUSE - Also known as Unc84a. Experimental evidence at protein level: Swiss-Prot protein existence level 1. Isoform 5 may be involved in nuclear remodeling during sperm head formation in spermatogenenis. A probable SUN1 isoform 5:SYNE3 LINC complex may tether spermatid nuclei to anterior cytoskeletal structures such as actin filaments present at membraneous junctions of spermatids and Sertoli cells. From Mus musculus (Mouse).
   2796..3509    +  CDS            Superfolder GFP: Superfolder GFP is a basic (constitutively fluorescent) green fluorescent protein published in 2005, derived from Aequorea victoria. It is reported to be a very rapidly-maturing weak dimer.
   3530..4118    +  misc_feature   WPRE: woodchuck hepatitis virus posttranscriptional regulatory element
   4261..4382    -  polyA_signal   SV40 poly(A) signal: SV40 polyadenylation signal
   4405..4473    -  CDS            large T antigen (fragment): large T antigen from SV40 (simian virus 40)
   4544..4606    +  repeat_region  AAV2 ITR (fragment): inverted terminal repeat of adeno-associated virus serotype 2 inverted
   4624..4651    -  repeat_region  AAV2 ITR (fragment): inverted terminal repeat of adeno-associated virus serotype 2 inverted
   4649..4705    -  CDS            lacI (fragment): lac repressor; lacI; The lac repressor binds to the lac operator to inhibit transcription in E. coli. This inhibition can be relieved by adding lactose or isopropyl-β-D-thiogalactopyranoside (IPTG).
   4888..5476    -  rep_origin     ori: high-copy-number ColE1/pMB1/pBR322/pUC origin of replication
   5647..6507    -  CDS            AmpR: β-lactamase; bla; confers resistance to ampicillin, carbenicillin, and related antibiotics
   6508..6612    -  promoter       AmpR promoter: bla
   6665..7093    -  rep_origin     f1 ori (sequence partly withheld): f1 bacteriophage origin of replication; arrow indicates direction of (+) strand synthesis
   7098..3       -  CDS            lacZα (fragment) (across the origin): LacZα fragment of β-galactosidase; lacZ fragment
   7162..130     -  repeat_region  AAV2 ITR (fragment) (across the origin): inverted terminal repeat of adeno-associated virus serotype 2 inverted
>Addgene plasmid #220762 | pAV-CAG-Sun1-GFP-WPRE-BC10-pA | addgene full sequence | sequence record 439270 | Addgene NGS Result
CTGCGCGCTCGCTCGCTCACTGAGGCCGCCCGGGCAAAGCCCGGGCGTCGGGCGACCTTTGGTCGCCCGG
CCTCAGTGAGCGAGCGAGCGCGCAGAGAGGGAGTGGCCAACTCCATCACTAGGGGTTCCTTGTAGTTAAT
GATTAACCCGCCATGCTACTTATCTACGTAGCCATGCTCTAGGAAGAGTACCATTGACGTCAATAATGAC
GTATGTTCCCATAGTAACGCCAATAGGGACTTTCCATTGACGTCAATGGGTGGAGTATTTACGGTAAACT
GCCCACTTGGCAGTACATCAAGTGTATCATATGCCAAGTACGCCCCCTATTGACGTCAATGACGGTAAAT
GGCCCGCCTGGCATTATGCCCAGTACATGACCTTATGGGACTTTCCTACTTGGCAGTACATCTACGTATT
AGTCATCGCTATTACCATGGTCGAGGTGAGCCCCACGTTCTGCTTCACTCTCCCCATCTCCCCCCCCTCC
CCACCCCCAATTTTGTATTTATTTATTTTTTAATTATTTTGTGCAGCGATGGGGGCGGGGGGGGGGGGGG
GGCGCGCCRGGGGGGGGGGGGGGGGGSGGGGGGSGGGGSGGGGSGRGGCGGAGAGGTGCGGCGGCAGCCA
ATCAGAGCGGCGCGCTCCGAAAGTTTCCTTTTATGGCGAGGCGGCGGCGGCGGCGGCCCTATAAAAAGCG
AAGCGCGCGGCGGGCGGGAGTCGCTGCGCGCTGCCTTCGCCCCGTGCCCCGCTCCGCCGCCGCCTCGCGC
CGCCCGCCCCGGCTCTGACTGACCGCGTTACTCCCACAGGTGAGCGGGCGGGACGGCCCTTCTCCTCCGG
GCTGTAATTAGCGCTTGGTTTAATGACGGCTTGTTTCTTTTCTGTGGCTGCGTGAAAGCCTTGAGGGGCT
CCGGGAGGGCCCTTTGTGCGGGGGGAGCGGCTCGGGGCTGTCCGCGGGGGGACGGCTGCCTTCGGGGGGG
ACGGGGCAGGGCGGGGTTCGGCTTCTGGCGTGTGACCGGCGGCTCTAGAGCCTCTGCTAACCATGTTCAT
GCCTTCTTCTTTTTCCTACAGCTCCTGGGCAACGTGCTGGTTATTGTGCTGTCTCATCATTTTGGCAAAG
AATTGGATCCGAATTCACTAGCATGACCTCCAGGGTGTACTCCAGAGACAGGACTCTCAAACCACGGAAG
GCAGCCTCGGGAACCTTCTGGTGGCTAGGGAGCGGCTGGTACCAATTTGTTACTTTGATTTCTTGGCTGA
ATGTCTTTCTTCTTACCAGGTGCCTTCGAAATATTTGCAAGGTTTTTGTCTTGCTCCTCCCACTCCTACT
TTTACTAGGTGCTGGTGTCTCCCTGTGGGGCCAGGGAAACTTCTTCTCACTCCTACCAGTGCTGAACTGG
ACGGCCATGCAGCCAACACAGAGGGTGGACGATTCCAAGGGCATGCATAGACCTGGCCCTCTTCCCCCGA
GCCCACCTCCAAAGGTTGATCACAAGGCTTCCCAGTGGCCTCAGGAGAGTGACATGGGGCAGAAGGTAGC
TTCTTTGAGTGCGCAGTGCCACAACCATGATGAGAGACTTGCAGAGCTGACAGTCCTGCTTCAGAAACTA
CAGATACGGGTAGACCAAGTGGATGACGGCAGGGAAGGGCTGTCACTGTGGGTCAAGAATGTGGTTGGAC
AGCACCTGCAGGAGATGGGCACCATAGAACCACCTGATGCTAAGACTGACTTCATGACTTTCCACCATGA
CCATGAAGTGCGTCTCTCCAACTTGGAAGATGTTCTTAGAAAACTGACAGAAAAATCTGAGGCTATCCAG
AAGGAGCTGGAAGAAACCAAGCTGAAAGCAGGCAGCAGGGATGAAGAGCAGCCCCTCCTTGACCGTGTGC
AGCACCTAGAACTGGAACTGAACCTGTTGAAGTCACAGCTGTCAGACTGGCAGCATCTGAAGACCAGCTG
TGAGCAGGCTGGGGCCCGCATCCAGGAGACTGTGCAGCTCATGTTCTCTGAGGATCAGCAGGGCGGTTCC
CTCGAGTGGCTATTAGAGAAGCTTTCTTCTCGGTTCGTGAGCAAGGATGAGCTGCAGGTGCTCTTACATG
ACCTTGAGCTGAAACTGCTGCAGAATATCACACACCACATCACCGTGACAGGACAGGCCCCGACATCCGA
GGCTATTGTGTCTGCCGTGAATCAGGCAGGGATTTCAGGAATCACAGAAGCGCAAGCACATATCATTGTG
AACAATGCTCTGAAGCTGTACTCCCAAGACAAGACGGGGATGGTGGACTTTGCTCTGGAGTCTGGAGGTG
GCAGCATCCTAAGCACTCGGTGCTCTGAGACCTATGAGACCAAGACGGCACTGCTGAGCCTGTTTGGGGT
CCCACTGTGGTACTTCTCACAGTCACCTCGAGTGGTGATCCAGCCCGACATCTACCCAGGGAATTGCTGG
GCGTTCAAAGGTTCCCAGGGGTACCTGGTGGTGCGGTTGTCCATGAAGATCTACCCAACCACATTCACCA
TGGAACACATTCCAAAGACACTATCACCCACTGGTAACATCTCCAGTGCCCCCAAAGACTTTGCAGTCTA
TGGACTGGAAACGGAGTATCAAGAAGAGGGGCAGCCTCTGGGACGGTTCACCTATGACCAGGAAGGAGAC
TCACTCCAGATGTTCCACACACTGGAAAGACCTGACCAAGCCTTCCAGATAGTAGAGCTCCGGGTCCTGT
CCAACTGGGGCCACCCTGAGTACACTTGCCTCTACCGGTTCCGAGTCCACGGAGAGCCCATCCAGATGAG
CAAAGGAGAAGAACTTTTCACTGGAGTTGTCCCAATTCTTGTTGAATTAGATGGTGATGTTAATGGGCAC
AAATTTTCTGTCCGTGGAGAGGGTGAAGGTGATGCTACAAACGGAAAACTCACCCTTAAATTTATTTGCA
CTACTGGAAAACTACCTGTTCCATGGCCAACACTTGTCACTACTCTGACCTATGGTGTTCAATGCTTTTC
CCGTTATCCGGATCACATGAAACGGCATGACTTTTTCAAGAGTGCCATGCCCGAAGGTTATGTACAGGAA
CGCACTATATCTTTCAAAGATGACGGGACCTACAAGACGCGTGCTGAAGTCAAGTTTGAAGGTGATACCC
TTGTTAATCGTATCGAGTTAAAAGGTATTGATTTTAAAGAAGATGGAAACATTCTCGGACACAAACTCGA
GTACAACTTTAACTCACACAATGTATACATCACGGCAGACAAACAAAAGAATGGAATCAAAGCTAACTTC
AAAATTCGCCACAACGTTGAAGATGGTTCCGTTCAACTAGCAGACCATTATCAACAAAATACTCCAATTG
GCGATGGCCCTGTCCTTTTACCAGACAACCATTACCTGTCGACACAATCTGTCCTTTCGAAAGATCCCAA
CGAAAAGCGTGACCACATGGTCCTTCTTGAGTTTGTAACTGCTGCTGGGATTACACATGGCATGGATGAG
CTCTACAAATAAGGCGCGAGCTTATCGATAATCAACCTCTGGATTACAAAATTTGTGAAAGATTGACTGG
TATTCTTAACTATGTTGCTCCTTTTACGCTATGTGGATACGCTGCTTTAATGCCTTTGTATCATGCTATT
GCTTCCCGTATGGCTTTCATTTTCTCCTCCTTGTATAAATCCTGGTTGCTGTCTCTTTATGAGGAGTTGT
GGCCCGTTGTCAGGCAACGTGGCGTGGTGTGCACTGTGTTTGCTGACGCAACCCCCACTGGTTGGGGCAT
TGCCACCACCTGTCAGCTCCTTTCCGGGACTTTCGCTTTCCCCCTCCCTATTGCCACGGCGGAACTCATC
GCCGCCTGCCTTGCCCGCTGCTGGACAGGGGCTCGGCTGTTGGGCACTGACAATTCCGTGGTGTTGTCGG
GGAAATCATCGTCCTTTCCTTGGCTGCTCGCCTGTGTTGCCACCTGGATTCTGCGCGGGACGTCCTTCTG
CTACGTCCCTTCGGCCCTCAATCCAGCGGACCTTCCTTCCCGCGGCCTGCTGCCGGCTCTGCGGCCTCTT
CCGCGTCTTCGCCTTCGCCCTCAGACGAGTCGGATCTCCCTTTGGGCCGCCTCCCCGCATCGATACCGTC
GACCCGGGCGGCCGCCGATGCTGTACGAGGTGGACTTGATGATGATGCACATGGTGCTCCTCCTCGAGCT
CTTGTACGTGGACTTGGAGCTGTAAATCTAGGTGAAGCTGAAGCTTTCGAGCAGACATGATAAGATACAT
TGATGAGTTTGGACAAACCACAACTAGAATGCAGTGAAAAAAATGCTTTATTTGTGAAATTTGTGATGCT
ATTGCTTTATTTGTAACCATTATAAGCTGCAATAAACAAGTTAACAACAACAATTGCATTCATTTTATGT
TTCAGGTTCAGGGGGAGATGTGGGAGGTTTTTTAAAGCAAGTAAAACCTCTACAAATGTGGTAAAATCGA
TAAGGATCTTCCTAGAGCATGGCTACGTAGATAAGTAGCATGGCGGGTTAATCATTAACTACAAGGAACC
CCTAGTGATGGAGTTGGCCACTCCCTCTCTGCGCGCTCGCTCGCTCACTGAGGCCGCCCGGGCTTTGCCC
GGGCGGCCTCAGTGAGCGAGCGAGCGCGCAGCTGCATTAATGAATCGGCCAACGCGCGGGGAGAGGCGGT
TTGCGTATTGGGCGCTCTTCCGCTTCCTCGCTCACTGACTCGCTGCGCTCGGTCGTTCGGCTGCGGCGAG
CGGTATCAGCTCACTCAAAGGCGGTAATACGGTTATCCACAGAATCAGGGGATAACGCAGGAAAGAACAT
GTGAGCAAAAGGCCAGCAAAAGGCCAGGAACCGTAAAAAGGCCGCGTTGCTGGCGTTTTTCCATAGGCTC
CGCCCCCCTGACGAGCATCACAAAAATCGACGCTCAAGTCAGAGGTGGCGAAACCCGACAGGACTATAAA
GATACCAGGCGTTTCCCCCTGGAAGCTCCCTCGTGCGCTCTCCTGTTCCGACCCTGCCGCTTACCGGATA
CCTGTCCGCCTTTCTCCCTTCGGGAAGCGTGGCGCTTTCTCATAGCTCACGCTGTAGGTATCTCAGTTCG
GTGTAGGTCGTTCGCTCCAAGCTGGGCTGTGTGCACGAACCCCCCGTTCAGCCCGACCGCTGCGCCTTAT
CCGGTAACTATCGTCTTGAGTCCAACCCGGTAAGACACGACTTATCGCCACTGGCAGCAGCCACTGGTAA
CAGGATTAGCAGAGCGAGGTATGTAGGCGGTGCTACAGAGTTCTTGAAGTGGTGGCCTAACTACGGCTAC
ACTAGAAGAACAGTATTTGGTATCTGCGCTCTGCTGAAGCCAGTTACCTTCGGAAAAAGAGTTGGTAGCT
CTTGATCCGGCAAACAAACCACCGCTGGTAGCGGTGGTTTTTTTGTTTGCAAGCAGCAGATTACGCGCAG
AAAAAAAGGATCTCAAGAAGATCCTTTGATCTTTTCTACGGGGTCTGACGCTCAGTGGAACGAAAACTCA
CGTTAAGGGATTTTGGTCATGAGATTATCAAAAAGGATCTTCACCTAGATCCTTTTAAATTAAAAATGAA
GTTTTAAATCAATCTAAAGTATATATGAGTAAACTTGGTCTGACAGTTACCAATGCTTAATCAGTGAGGC
ACCTATCTCAGCGATCTGTCTATTTCGTTCATCCATAGTTGCCTGACTCCCCGTCGTGTAGATAACTACG
ATACGGGAGGGCTTACCATCTGGCCCCAGTGCTGCAATGATACCGCGAGACCCACGCTCACCGGCTCCAG
ATTTATCAGCAATAAACCAGCCAGCCGGAAGGGCCGAGCGCAGAAGTGGTCCTGCAACTTTATCCGCCTC
CATCCAGTCTATTAATTGTTGCCGGGAAGCTAGAGTAAGTAGTTCGCCAGTTAATAGTTTGCGCAACGTT
GTTGCCATTGCTACAGGCATCGTGGTGTCACGCTCGTCGTTTGGTATGGCTTCATTCAGCTCCGGTTCCC
AACGATCAAGGCGAGTTACATGATCCCCCATGTTGTGCAAAAAAGCGGTTAGCTCCTTCGGTCCTCCGAT
CGTTGTCAGAAGTAAGTTGGCCGCAGTGTTATCACTCATGGTTATGGCAGCACTGCATAATTCTCTTACT
GTCATGCCATCCGTAAGATGCTTTTCTGTGACTGGTGAGTACTCAACCAAGTCATTCTGAGAATAGTGTA
TGCGGCGACCGAGTTGCTCTTGCCCGGCGTCAATACGGGATAATACCGCGCCACATAGCAGAACTTTAAA
AGTGCTCATCATTGGAAAACGTTCTTCGGGGCGAAAACTCTCAAGGATCTTACCGCTGTTGAGATCCAGT
TCGATGTAACCCACTCGTGCACCCAACTGATCTTCAGCATCTTTTACTTTCACCAGCGTTTCTGGGTGAG
CAAAAACAGGAAGGCAAAATGCCGCAAAAAAGGGAATAAGGGCGACACGGAAATGTTGAATACTCATACT
CTTCCTTTTTCAATATTATTGAAGCATTTATCAGGGTTATTGTCTCATGAGCGGATACATATTTGAATGT
ATTTAGAAAAATAAACAAATAGGGGTTCCGCGCACATTTCCCCGAAAAGTGCCACCTAAATTGTAAGCGT
TAATATTTTGTTAAAATTCGCGTTAAATTTTTGTTAAATCAGCTCATTTTTTAACCAATAGGCCGAAATC
GGCAAAATCCCTTATAAATCAAAAGAATAGACCGAGATAGGGT
[37 nt withheld, positions 6764-6800]
AAAGAACGTGGACTCCAACGTCAAAGG
[49 nt withheld, positions 6828-6876]
T
[91 nt withheld, positions 6878-6968]
G
[124 nt withheld, positions 6970-7093]
CCCATTCGCCATTCAGGCTGCGCAACTGTTGGGAAGGGCGATCGGTGCGGGCCTCTTCGCTATTACGCCA
G
